Addgene plasmid #147064: pETM-41P-DmGW182_744-817_N
Purpose: Bacterial Expression of DmGW182_744-817
Depositing lab: Elisa Izaurralde. Depositing organization: Max Planck Institute for Developmental Biology. Publication: The interactions of GW182 proteins with PABP and deadenylases are required for both translational repression and degradation of miRNA targets. Huntzinger E, Kuzuoglu-Ozturk D, Braun JE, Eulalio A, Wohlbold L, Izaurralde E. Nucleic Acids Res. 2013 Jan;41(2):978-94. doi: 10.1093/nar/gks1078. Epub 2012 Nov 21. PubMed 23172285.
Backbone
  Vector backbone: Unknown
  Vector type: Bacterial Expression
Growth in bacteria
  Bacterial resistance: Kanamycin, 50 μg/mL
  Growth temperature: 37°C
  Growth strain: DH5alpha
  Copy number: Low Copy
Gene/Insert
  Gene/Insert name: DmGW182_744-817
  Species: D. melanogaster (fly)
  Mutation: one non silent mutations N799S and one silent mutation G2295A compared to the sequence given by NM_166780 varA
  Entrez Gene: gw (a.k.a. Dmel_CG31992, CG11484, CG31992, CG9905, Dmel\CG31992, GQ182, GW, GW182, Gw, Gw182, anon-EST:Posey205, dGW182, gw182)
  Cloning method: Unknown
Terms and licenses: Academic/Nonprofit Terms; Industry Terms: Not Available to Industry
Depositor comments: Plasmids from this collection were made available to the research community and donated after the lab closed. Please note that the sequence provided by the depositing laboratory may be theoretical/predicted or based on Sanger sequencing results. There may be discrepancies between sequencing results obtained by Addgene and the depositor sequence. If an Addgene verified sequence is not available, please contact before placing your order to request that our lab fully sequence the plasmid.
How to cite: pETM-41P-DmGW182_744-817_N was a gift from Elisa Izaurralde (Addgene plasmid # 147064 ; http://n2t.net/addgene:147064 ; RRID:Addgene_147064)
