[The description below was written by a language model from this plasmid's Addgene catalogue record and pLannotate feature annotations shown in this document.]
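Description:
pETM-41P-DmGW182_744-817_N is a 5,626 nt bacterial expression plasmid for producing a short fragment of Drosophila melanogaster GW182 (the gw gene product, residues 744–817) in E. coli. The catalogue lists the backbone as unknown, although the name and annotated features point to a pET-style, T7-driven vector. It is propagated through a ColE1/pMB1-type origin accompanied by the rop gene and the pBR322 bom region. Rop holds plasmid number down, consistent with the record's low-copy designation. Selection is by kanamycin through the aph(3')-Ia aminoglycoside phosphotransferase gene. Two fragments of a tetracycline efflux gene are also annotated, but these are partial backbone remnants and are not listed as a resistance marker.

The expression cassette runs from a T7 promoter and the phage T7 gene 10 ribosome binding site into an N-terminal His tag followed by maltose binding protein lacking its signal sequence, so the fusion stays in the cytosol. The GW182 fragment lies downstream of MBP, and the cassette ends at a T7 terminator. No lac operator or lacI gene is annotated. A second His-tag match and a short solubility-tag-like fragment are annotated between the insert and the terminator, but the record does not show whether they are in frame and translated. Relative to the reference transcript, the insert carries one amino acid substitution, N799S, and one silent nucleotide change. The His-MBP fusion should aid solubility and allow affinity purification of the recombinant fragment. The associated publication concerns GW182 interactions with PABP and deadenylases in miRNA-mediated silencing, though the record does not state the specific use of this fragment.
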