Features (pLannotate 1.2.2; 15 found; start..end, strand, type, name):
      4..819     -  CDS            KanR: aminoglycoside phosphotransferase; aph(3')-Ia; confers resistance to kanamycin in bacteria or G418 (Geneticin®) in eukaryotes
    941..1529    +  rep_origin     ori: high-copy-number ColE1/pMB1/pBR322/pUC origin of replication
   1715..1857    -  misc_feature   bom: basis of mobility region from pBR322
   1959..2150    -  CDS            rop: Rop protein, which maintains plasmids at low copy number; rop
   2167..2547    +  CDS            YPB1_ECOLX: Protein predicted: Swiss-Prot protein existence level 4. From Escherichia coli.
   2789..3689    -  CDS            TcR (fragment): tetracycline efflux protein; tet; confers resistance to tetracycline
   3711..3729    +  promoter       T7 promoter: promoter for bacteriophage T7 RNA polymerase
   3761..3783    +  RBS            RBS: efficient ribosome binding site from bacteriophage T7 gene 10 (Olins and Rangwala, 1989)
   3796..3814    +  CDS            7xHis (fragment): 6xHis affinity tag
   3817..4917    +  CDS            MBP: maltose binding protein from E. coli; malE (mutated); This version of the gene does not encode a signal sequence, so MBP will remain in the cytosol.
   4963..5220    +  CDS            gw (fragment): GAWKY_DROME - Also known as GW182 From Drosophila melanogaster (Fruit fly).
   5242..5259    +  CDS            9xHis (fragment): 9xHis affinity tag
   5269..5318    +  CDS            SET1 (fragment): solubility-enhancement tag derived from T7 phage gene 10B
   5326..5373    +  terminator     T7 terminator: transcription terminator for bacteriophage T7 RNA polymerase
   5399..5626    -  CDS            TcR (fragment): tetracycline efflux protein; tet; confers resistance to tetracycline
>Addgene plasmid #147064 | pETM-41P-DmGW182_744-817_N | depositor full sequence | sequence record 289511 | Full Sequence
TTCTTAGAAAAACTCATCGAGCATCAAATGAAACTGCAATTTATTCATATCAGGATTATCAATACCATAT
TTTTGAAAAAGCCGTTTCTGTAATGAAGGAGAAAACTCACCGAGGCAGTTCCATAGGATGGCAAGATCCT
GGTATCGGTCTGCGATTCCGACTCGTCCAACATCAATACAACCTATTAATTTCCCCTCGTCAAAAATAAG
GTTATCAAGTGAGAAATCACCATGAGTGACGACTGAATCCGGTGAGAATGGCAAAAGCTTATGCATTTCT
TTCCAGACTTGTTCAACAGGCCAGCCATTACGCTCGTCATCAAAATCACTCGCATCAACCAAACCGTTAT
TCATTCGTGATTGCGCCTGAGCGAGACGAAATACGCGATCGCTGTTAAAAGGACAATTACAAACAGGAAT
CGAATGCAACCGGCGCAGGAACACTGCCAGCGCATCAACAATATTTTCACCTGAATCAGGATATTCTTCT
AATACCTGGAATGCTGTTTTCCCGGGGATCGCAGTGGTGAGTAACCATGCATCATCAGGAGTACGGATAA
AATGCTTGATGGTCGGAAGAGGCATAAATTCCGTCAGCCAGTTTAGTCTGACCATCTCATCTGTAACATC
ATTGGCAACGCTACCTTTGCCATGTTTCAGAAACAACTCTGGCGCATCGGGCTTCCCATACAATCGATAG
ATTGTCGCACCTGATTGCCCGACATTATCGCGAGCCCATTTATACCCATATAAATCAGCATCCATGTTGG
AATTTAATCGCGGCCTCGAGCAAGACGTTTCCCGTTGAATATGGCTCATAACACCCCTTGTATTACTGTT
TATGTAAGCAGACAGTTTTATTGTTCATGACCAAAATCCCTTAACGTGAGTTTTCGTTCCACTGAGCGTC
AGACCCCGTAGAAAAGATCAAAGGATCTTCTTGAGATCCTTTTTTTCTGCGCGTAATCTGCTGCTTGCAA
ACAAAAAAACCACCGCTACCAGCGGTGGTTTGTTTGCCGGATCAAGAGCTACCAACTCTTTTTCCGAAGG
TAACTGGCTTCAGCAGAGCGCAGATACCAAATACTGTCCTTCTAGTGTAGCCGTAGTTAGGCCACCACTT
CAAGAACTCTGTAGCACCGCCTACATACCTCGCTCTGCTAATCCTGTTACCAGTGGCTGCTGCCAGTGGC
GATAAGTCGTGTCTTACCGGGTTGGACTCAAGACGATAGTTACCGGATAAGGCGCAGCGGTCGGGCTGAA
CGGGGGGTTCGTGCACACAGCCCAGCTTGGAGCGAACGACCTACACCGAACTGAGATACCTACAGCGTGA
GCTATGAGAAAGCGCCACGCTTCCCGAAGGGAGAAAGGCGGACAGGTATCCGGTAAGCGGCAGGGTCGGA
ACAGGAGAGCGCACGAGGGAGCTTCCAGGGGGAAACGCCTGGTATCTTTATAGTCCTGTCGGGTTTCGCC
ACCTCTGACTTGAGCGTCGATTTTTGTGATGCTCGTCAGGGGGGCGGAGCCTATGGAAAAACGCCAGCAA
CGCGGCCTTTTTACGGTTCCTGGCCTTTTGCTGGCCTTTTGCTCACATGTTCTTTCCTGCGTTATCCCCT
GATTCTGTGGATAACCGTATTACCGCCTTTGAGTGAGCTGATACCGCTCGCCGCAGCCGAACGACCGAGC
GCAGCGAGTCAGTGAGCGAGGAAGCGGAAGAGCGCCTGATGCGGTATTTTCTCCTTACGCATCTGTGCGG
TATTTCACACCGCATATATGGTGCACTCTCAGTACAATCTGCTCTGATGCCGCATAGTTAAGCCAGTATA
CACTCCGCTATCGCTACGTGACTGGGTCATGGCTGCGCCCCGACACCCGCCAACACCCGCTGACGCGCCC
TGACGGGCTTGTCTGCTCCCGGCATCCGCTTACAGACAAGCTGTGACCGTCTCCGGGAGCTGCATGTGTC
AGAGGTTTTCACCGTCATCACCGAAACGCGCGAGGCAGCTGCGGTAAAGCTCATCAGCGTGGTCGTGAAG
CGATTCACAGATGTCTGCCTGTTCATCCGCGTCCAGCTCGTTGAGTTTCTCCAGAAGCGTTAATGTCTGG
CTTCTGATAAAGCGGGCCATGTTAAGGGCGGTTTTTTCCTGTTTGGTCACTGATGCCTCCGTGTAAGGGG
GATTTCTGTTCATGGGGGTAATGATACCGATGAAACGAGAGAGGATGCTCACGATACGGGTTACTGATGA
TGAACATGCCCGGTTACTGGAACGTTGTGAGGGTAAACAACTGGCGGTATGGATGCGGCGGGACCAGAGA
AAAATCACTCAGGGTCAATGCCAGCGCTTCGTTAATACAGATGTAGGTGTTCCACAGGGTAGCCAGCAGC
ATCCTGCGATGCAGATCCGGAACATAATGGTGCAGGGCGCTGACTTCCGCGTTTCCAGACTTTACGAAAC
ACGGAAACCGAAGACCATTCATGTTGTTGCTCAGGTCGCAGACGTTTTGCAGCAGCAGTCGCTTCACGTT
CGCTCGCGTATCGGTGATTCATTCTGCTAACCAGTAAGGCAACCCCGCCAGCCTAGCCGGGTCCTCAACG
ACAGGAGCACGATCATGCGCACCCGTGGCCAGGACCCAACGCTGCCCGAGATGCGCCGCGTGCGGCTGCT
GGAGATGGCGGACGCGATGGATATGTTCTGCCAAGGGTTGGTTTGCGCATTCACAGTTCTCCGCAAGAAT
TGATTGGCTCCAATTCTTGGAGTGGTGAATCCGTTAGCGAGGTGCCGCCGGCTTCCATTCAGGTCGAGGT
GGCCCGGCTCCATGCACCGCGACGCAACGCGGGGAGGCAGACAAGGTATAGGGCGGCGCCTACAATCCAT
GCCAACCCGTTCCATGTGCTCGCCGAGGCGGCATAAATCGCCGTGACGATCAGCGGTCCAGTGATCGAAG
TTAGGCTGGTAAGAGCCGCGAGCGATCCTTGAAGCTGTCCCTGATGGTCGTCATCTACCTGCCTGGACAG
CATGGCCTGCAACGCGGGCATCCCGATGCCGCCGGAAGCGAGAAGAATCATAATGGGGAAGGCCATCCAG
CCTCGCGTCGCGAACGCCAGCAAGACGTAGCCCAGCGCGTCGGCCGCCATGCCGGCGATAATGGCCTGCT
TCTCGCCGAAACGTTTGGTGGCGGGACCAGTGACGAAGGCTTGAGCGAGGGCGTGCAAGATTCCGAATAC
CGCAAGCGACAGGCCGATCATCGTCGCGCTCCAGCGAAAGCGGTCCTCGCCGAAAATGACCCAGAGCGCT
GCCGGCACCTGTCCTACGAGTTGCATGATAAAGAAGACAGTCATAAGTGCGGCGACGATAGTCATGCCCC
GCGCCCACCGGAAGGAGCTGACTGGGTTGAAGGCTCTCAAGGGCATCGGTCGACGCTCTCCCTTATGCGA
CTCCTGCATTAGGAAGCAGCCCAGTAGTAGGTTGAGGCCGTTGAGCACCGCCGCCGCAAGGAATGGTGCA
TGCAAGGAGATGGCGCCCAACAGTCCCCCGGCCACGGGGCCTGCCACCATACCCACGCCGAAACAAGCGC
TCATGAGCCCGAAGTGGCGAGCCCGATCTTCCCCATCGGTGATGTCGGCGATATAGGCGCCAGCAACCGC
ACCTGTGGCGCCGGTGATGCCGGCCACGATGCGTCCGGCGTAGAGGATCGAGATCTCGATCCCGCGAAAT
TAATACGACTCACTATAGGGAGACCACAACGGTTTCCCTCTAGAAATAATTTTGTTTAACTTTAAGAAGG
AGATATACCATGAAACATCACCATCACCATCACCCCATGAAAATCGAAGAAGGTAAACTGGTAATCTGGA
TTAACGGCGATAAAGGCTATAACGGTCTCGCTGAAGTCGGTAAGAAATTCGAGAAAGATACCGGAATTAA
AGTCACCGTTGAGCATCCGGATAAACTGGAAGAGAAATTCCCACAGGTTGCGGCAACTGGCGATGGCCCT
GACATTATCTTCTGGGCACACGACCGCTTTGGTGGCTACGCTCAATCTGGCCTGTTGGCTGAAATCACCC
CGGACAAAGCGTTCCAGGACAAGCTGTATCCGTTTACCTGGGATGCCGTACGTTACAACGGCAAGCTGAT
TGCTTACCCGATCGCTGTTGAAGCGTTATCGCTGATTTATAACAAAGATCTGCTGCCGAACCCGCCAAAA
ACCTGGGAAGAGATCCCGGCGCTGGATAAAGAACTGAAAGCGAAAGGTAAGAGCGCGCTGATGTTCAACC
TGCAAGAACCGTACTTCACCTGGCCGCTGATTGCTGCTGACGGGGGTTATGCGTTCAAGTATGAAAACGG
CAAGTACGACATTAAAGACGTGGGCGTGGATAACGCTGGCGCGAAAGCGGGTCTGACCTTCCTGGTTGAC
CTGATTAAAAACAAACACATGAATGCAGACACCGATTACTCCATCGCAGAAGCTGCCTTTAATAAAGGCG
AAACAGCGATGACCATCAACGGCCCGTGGGCATGGTCCAACATCGACACCAGCAAAGTGAATTATGGTGT
AACGGTACTGCCGACCTTCAAGGGTCAACCATCCAAACCGTTCGTTGGCGTGCTGAGCGCAGGTATTAAC
GCCGCCAGTCCGAACAAAGAGCTGGCAAAAGAGTTCCTCGAAAACTATCTGCTGACTGATGAAGGTCTGG
AAGCGGTTAATAAAGACAAACCGCTGGGTGCCGTAGCGCTGAAGTCTTACGAGGAAGAGTTGGCGAAAGA
TCCACGTATTGCCGCCACTATGGAAAACGCCCAGAAAGGTGAAATCATGCCGAACATCCCGCAGATGTCC
GCTTTCTGGTATGCCGTGCGTACTGCGGTGATCAACGCCGCCAGCGGTCGTCAGACTGTCGATGAAGCCC
TGAAAGACGCGCAGACTAATTCGAGCTCGAACAACAACAACAATAACAATAACAACAACCCCATGAGCCT
GGAAGTTCTGTTTCAGGGCCCCGCCATGGCACTAACTCAAACAACCCTTAACCTTTTAAACCAACTTCTT
AGCAATATTAAGCATCTCCAGGCTGCACAGCAATCCCTTACCCGCGGGGGAAATGTCAATCCAATGGCAG
TGAATGTGGCTATATCTAAATACAAGCAGCAAATCCAGAATTTACAGAACCAGATAAGTGCACAACAGGC
TGTGTATGTAAAACAGCAAAATATGCAACCAACTTCACAACAATAGGCGGCCGCACTCGAGCACCACCAC
CACCACCACTGAGATCCGGCTGCTAACAAAGCCCGAAAGGAAGCTGAGTTGGCTGCTGCCACCGCTGAGC
AATAACTAGCATAACCCCTTGGGGCCTCTAAACGGGTCTTGAGGGGTTTTTTGCTGAAAGGAGGAACTAT
ATCCGGATATCCACAGGACGGGTGTGGTCGCCATGATCGCGTAGTCGATAGTGGCTCCAAGTAGCGAAGC
GAGCAGGACTGGGCGGCGGCCAAAGCGGTCGGACAGTGCTCCGAGAACGGGTGCGCATAGAAATTGCATC
AACGCATATAGCGCTAGCAGCACGCCATAGTGACTGGCGATGCTGTCGGAATGGACGATATCCCGCAAGA
GGCCCGGCAGTACCGGCATAACCAAG
